Addgene plasmid #225135: RpH-ILV-3xALFA
Purpose: RpH-ILV probe strongly colocalises with lysosomal markers.
Depositing lab: Massimiliano Stagi. Depositing organization: University of Liverpool. Publication: RpH-ILV: Probe for lysosomal pH and acute LLOMe-induced membrane permeabilization in cell lines and Drosophila. Cheetham-Wilkinson IJ, Sivalingam B, Flitton C, Flottmann F, Vehling L, Drechsler M, Stojchevska M, Raimondi A, Paululat A, Frohlich F, Swan LE, Stagi M. Sci Adv. 2025 Jan 3;11(1):eadr7325. doi: 10.1126/sciadv.adr7325. Epub 2025 Jan 3. PubMed 39752501.
Backbone
  Vector backbone: pCAG
  Vector type: Mammalian Expression
Growth in bacteria
  Bacterial resistance: Ampicillin, 100 μg/mL
  Growth temperature: 37°C
  Growth strain: DH5alpha
  Copy number: High Copy
Gene/Insert
  Gene/Insert name: TMEM192
  Species: H. sapiens (human)
  Entrez Gene: TMEM192
Terms and licenses: Academic/Nonprofit Terms; Industry Terms: Not Available to Industry
How to cite: RpH-ILV-3xALFA was a gift from Massimiliano Stagi (Addgene plasmid # 225135 ; http://n2t.net/addgene:225135 ; RRID:Addgene_225135)
