[The description below was written by a language model from this plasmid's Addgene catalogue record and pLannotate feature annotations shown in this document.]
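Description:
RpH-ILV-3xALFA is a mammalian expression plasmid built on a pCAG backbone. It is maintained in E. coli through a high-copy ColE1/pUC-type origin and selected with ampicillin via the β-lactamase gene. Expression in mammalian cells is driven by the composite CAG promoter (CMV immediate-early enhancer, chicken β-actin promoter and the chimeric β-actin/β-globin intron) and terminated by the rabbit β-globin polyadenylation signal. The backbone also carries an SV40 origin and SV40 poly(A) signal, along with remnants of lac regulatory sequence. No mammalian selection marker is annotated.

The insert is recorded as human TMEM192, a lysosomal membrane protein. The feature tables show it as a split fusion rather than an intact reading frame. Reading along the transcript, a TMEM192 segment is followed by superecliptic pHluorin, a second TMEM192 segment, mCherry and a final TMEM192 segment. Some of these segments were matched by the annotation software to the Xenopus orthologue, but this probably reflects partial similarity hits, since the catalogue lists the species as human. Superecliptic pHluorin is quenched at acidic pH, whereas mCherry is comparatively acid-insensitive, so the pairing is consistent with a ratiometric pH readout. The name indicates three copies of the ALFA epitope tag, but neither table annotates them, so their position cannot be stated.

The two sequencing records differ by a single nucleotide in length and only slightly in annotation. According to the record, the probe colocalises strongly with lysosomal markers, and the associated publication title describes its use for reporting lysosomal pH and acute LLOMe-induced membrane permeabilisation.
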