Features (pLannotate 1.2.2; 21 found; start..end, strand, type, name):
      1..589     +  rep_origin     ori: high-copy-number ColE1/pMB1/pBR322/pUC origin of replication
    772..826     +  CDS            lacI (fragment): lac repressor; lacI; The lac repressor binds to the lac operator to inhibit transcription in E. coli. This inhibition can be relieved by adding lactose or isopropyl-β-D-thiogalactopyranoside (IPTG).
    828..962     -  polyA_signal   SV40 poly(A) signal: SV40 polyadenylation signal
    982..1117    -  rep_origin     SV40 ori: SV40 origin of replication
   1141..1163    -  promoter       SV40 promoter (fragment): SV40 enhancer and early promoter
   1170..1209    +  CDS            lacI (fragment): lac repressor; lacI; The lac repressor binds to the lac operator to inhibit transcription in E. coli. This inhibition can be relieved by adding lactose or isopropyl-β-D-thiogalactopyranoside (IPTG).
   1222..1243    +  protein_bind   CAP binding site: CAP binding activates transcription in the presence of cAMP. E. coli catabolite activator protein
   1258..1288    +  promoter       lac promoter: promoter for the E. coli lac operon
   1296..1312    +  protein_bind   lac operator: The lac repressor binds to the lac operator to inhibit transcription in E. coli. This inhibition can be relieved by adding lactose or isopropyl-β-D-thiogalactopyranoside (IPTG). lac repressor encoded by lacI
   1697..1752    -  polyA_signal   β-globin poly(A) signal: rabbit β-globin polyadenylation signal (Gil and Proudfoot, 1987)
   1823..1900    -  CDS            HBB (fragment): HBB_PONPY - Experimental evidence at transcript level: Swiss-Prot protein existence level 2. Involved in oxygen transport from the lung to the various peripheral tissues. From Pongo pygmaeus (Bornean orangutan).
   2039..2191    -  CDS            TMEM192 (fragment): TM192_HUMAN - Experimental evidence at protein level: Swiss-Prot protein existence level 1. From Homo sapiens (Human).
   2201..2908    -  CDS            mCherry: mCherry is a basic (constitutively fluorescent) red fluorescent protein published in 2004, derived from Discosoma sp.. It is reported to be a very rapidly-maturing monomer with low acid sensitivity.
   2936..3151    -  CDS            tmem192 (fragment): TM192_XENLA - Experimental evidence at transcript level: Swiss-Prot protein existence level 2. From Xenopus laevis (African clawed frog).
   3182..3895    -  CDS            superecliptic pHluorin: pH-sensitive mutant of green fluorescent protein (Ng et al., 2002) excited strongly by blue light at neutral pH but minimally fluorescent at acidic pH
   4148..4207    -  CDS            HBB (fragment): HBB_LEPEU - Experimental evidence at protein level: Swiss-Prot protein existence level 1. Involved in oxygen transport from the lung to the various peripheral tissues. From Lepus europaeus (European hare).
   4205..5221    -  intron         chimeric intron: chimera between introns from chicken β-actin and rabbit β-globin
   5222..5500    -  promoter       chicken β-actin promoter: No description available
   5502..5881    -  enhancer       CMV enhancer: human cytomegalovirus immediate early enhancer
   5912..6016    +  promoter       AmpR promoter: bla
   6017..6877    +  CDS            AmpR: β-lactamase; bla; confers resistance to ampicillin, carbenicillin, and related antibiotics
>Addgene plasmid #225135 | RpH-ILV-3xALFA | addgene full sequence | sequence record 462349 | Addgene Long Read Sequencing Result
TTGAGATCCTTTTTTTCTGCGCGTAATCTGCTGCTTGCAAACAAAAAAACCACCGCTACCAGCGGTGGTT
TGTTTGCCGGATCAAGAGCTACCAACTCTTTTTCCGAAGGTAACTGGCTTCAGCAGAGCGCAGATACCAA
ATACTGTTCTTCTAGTGTAGCCGTAGTTAGGCCACCACTTCAAGAACTCTGTAGCACCGCCTACATACCT
CGCTCTGCTAATCCTGTTACCAGTGGCTGCTGCCAGTGGCGATAAGTCGTGTCTTACCGGGTTGGACTCA
AGACGATAGTTACCGGATAAGGCGCAGCGGTCGGGCTGAACGGGGGGTTCGTGCACACAGCCCAGCTTGG
AGCGAACGACCTACACCGAACTGAGATACCTACAGCGTGAGCTATGAGAAAGCGCCACGCTTCCCGAAGG
GAGAAAGGCGGACAGGTATCCGGTAAGCGGCAGGGTCGGAACAGGAGAGCGCACGAGGGAGCTTCCAGGG
GGAAACGCCTGGTATCTTTATAGTCCTGTCGGGTTTCGCCACCTCTGACTTGAGCGTCGATTTTTGTGAT
GCTCGTCAGGGGGGCGGAGCCTATGGAAAAACGCCAGCAACGCGGCCTTTTTACGGTTCCTGGCCTTTTG
CTGGCCTTTTGCTCACATGTTCTTTCCTGCGTTATCCCCTGATTCTGTGGATAACCGTATTACCGCCTTT
GAGTGAGCTGATACCGCTCGCCGCAGCCGAACGACCGAGCGCAGCGAGTCAGTGAGCGAGGAAGCGGAAG
AGCGCCCAATACGCAAACCGCCTCTCCCCGCGCGTTGGCCGATTCATTAATGCAGCGGATCCAGACATGA
TAAGATACATTGATGAGTTTGGACAAACCACAACTAGAATGCAGTGAAAAAAATGCTTTATTTGTGAAAT
TTGTGATGCTATTGCTTTATTTGTAACCATTATAAGCTGCAATAAACAAGTTAGCTTTTTGCAAAAGCCT
AGGCCTCCAAAAAAGCCTCCTCACTACTTCTGGAATAGCTCAGAGGCCGAGGCGGCCTCGGCCTCTGCAT
AAATAAAAAAAATTAGTCAGCCATGGGGCGGAGAATGGGCGGAACTGGGCGGAGTTAGGGGCGGGATGGG
CGGAGTTAGGGGCGGGACTATGGTTGCTGACTAATTGAGATGCGGATCCGCTGGCACGACAGGTTTCCCG
ACTGGAAAGCGGGCAGTGAGCGCAACGCAATTAATGTGAGTTAGCTCACTCATTAGGCACCCCAGGCTTT
ACACTTTATGCTTCCGGCTCGTATGTTGTGTGGAATTGTGAGCGGATAACAATTTCACACAGGAAACAGC
TATGACCATGATTACGCCAAGCTTGGGCTGCAGGTCGAGGGATCTCCATAAGAGAAGAGGGACAGCTATG
ACTGGGAGTAGTCAGGAGAGGAGGAAAAATCTGGCTAGTAAAACATGTAAGGAAAATTTTAGGGATGTTA
AAGAAAAAAATAACACAAAACAAAATATAAAAAAAATCTAACCTCAAGTCAAGGCTTTTCTATGGAATAA
GGAATGGACAGCAGGGGGCTGTTTCATATACTGATGACCTCTTTATAGCCAACCTTTGTTCATGGCAGCC
AGCATATGGGCATATGTTGCCAAACTCTAAACCAAATACTCATTCTGATGTTTTAAATGATTTGCCCTCC
CATATGTCCTTCCGAGTGAGAGACACAAAAAATTCCAACACACTATTGCAATGAAAATAAATTTCCTTTA
TTAGCCAGAAGTCAGATGCTCAAGGGGCTTCATGATGTCCCCATAATTTTTGGCAGAGGGAAAAAGATCT
CAGTGGTATTTGTGAGCCAGGGCATTGGCCACACCAGCCACCACCTTCTGATAGGCAGCCTGCACCTGAG
GAGTGAATTCTTAGATATCTTCCGTGAGGCGTCGGCGAAGTTCTTCTTCAAGCCGAGAACCCCCTCCGAT
ATCCTCAGTCAACCTTCTCCTGAGCTCCTCTTCCAGTCGGGATCCACCACCGATATCCTCCGTAAGCCGT
CGCCTCAACTCTTCTTCGAGTCTTGAACCTCCCCCGATATCAGGCCCTTGAAACAGAACCTCCAATCTCC
TTATTTTGACCGTATATATCAACAGACAAATCAGTGAGCATATAAGTTCCAGAGCAAGTATTGCCAGAAT
GAGGTCCAGATACAGCCGTCCGCTAGCTCCCTTGTACAGCTCGTCCATGCCGCCGGTGGAGTGGCGGCCC
TCGGCGCGTTCGTACTGTTCCACGATGGTGTAGTCCTCGTTGTGGGAGGTGATGTCCAACTTGATGTTGA
CGTTGTAGGCGCCGGGCAGCTGCACGGGCTTCTTGGCCTTGTAGGTGGTCTTGACCTCAGCGTCGTAGTG
GCCGCCGTCCTTCAGCTTCAGCCTCTGCTTGATCTCGCCCTTCAGGGCGCCGTCCTCGGGGTACATCCGC
TCGGAGGAGGCCTCCCAGCCCATGGTCTTCTTCTGCATTACGGGGCCGTCGGAGGGGAAGTTGGTGCCGC
GCAGCTTCACCTTGTAGATGAACTCGCCGTCCTGCAGGGAGGAGTCCTGGGTCACGGTCACCACGCCGCC
GTCCTCGAAGTTCATCACGCGCTCCCACTTGAAGCCCTCGGGGAAGGACAGCTTCAAGTAGTCGGGGATG
TCGGCGGGGTGCTTCACGTAGGCCTTGGAGCCGTACATGAACTGAGGGGACAGGATGTCCCAGGCGAAGG
GCAGGGGGCCACCCTTGGTCACCTTCAGCTTGGCGGTCTGGGTGCCCTCGTAGGGGCGGCCCTCGCCCTC
GCCCTCGATCTCGAACTCGTGGCCGTTCACGGAGCCCTCCATGTGCACCTTGAAGCGCATGAACTCCTTG
ATGATGGCCATGTTATCCTCCTCGCCCTTGCTCACCATACCGCTAGCACCGCCTGGTTCCGGGAAAGAAT
GTTGCATACACAAGATCAACAAGAGTACAGTATTTCCAGAGGACTGAATCATCAACGCAAGTCTCTTCAG
ATGCCGCGTGGATCGATATATAAGATTGTATCCGCGATTTCTGATTTTTGAATGATGGTATTGTATATAG
CACTCCAGGAGGAGATGCAGTATCCAGAGTATAACTTTACCCAGAATGATCACTGTTTGCACTTTGAGAG
GATTGGTGTAGTTCCCAGGACATTTCCCGGGTTTGTATAGTTCATCCATGCCATGTGTAATCCCAGCAGC
TGTTACAAACTCAAGAAGGACCATGTGGTCTCTCTTTTCGTTGGGATCTTTCGAAAGAGTAGAAGTTGTA
AACAGGTAATGGTTGTCTGGTAAAAGGACGGGCCCATCGCCAATTGGAGTATTTTGTTGATAATGGTCTG
CTAGTTGAACGCCTCCATCTTCAATGTTGTGTCTAATTTTGAAGTTAGCTTTGATTCCATTCTTTTGTTT
GTCTGCCATGATGTACACCTGGTGATCGTTATAGTTGTATTCCAATTTGTGTCCAAGAATGTTTCCATCT
TCTTTAAAATCAATACCTTTTAACTCGATTCTATTAACAAGGGTATCACCTTCAAACTTGACTTCAGCAC
GTGTCTTGTAGTTCCCGTCATCTTTGAAAAATATAGTTCTTTCCTGTACATAACCTTCGGGCATGGCACT
CTTGAAAAAGTCATGCCGTTTCATATGATCTGGGTATCTTGAAAAGCATTGAACGCCATAAGTTAAAGTA
GTGACAAGTGTTGGCCAAGGAACAGGTAGTTTTCCAGTAGTGCAAATAAATTTAAGGGTAAGTTTTCCGT
ATGTTGCATCACCTTCACCCTCTCCACTGACAGAAAATTTGTGCCCATTAACATCACCATCTAATTCAAC
AAGAATTGGGACAACTCCAGTGAAAAGTTCTTCTCCTTTACTCATCCCGGGCCCACCGTCCTCGTTGGGG
TTAGGGTAACTGCAAAGAACACCAGTAAGAAAGGCAAGAACTACAAAAACGAGATGTATAAACCACAGGA
GGTTCACTATGATAACTGTTGGCAGAGGATGAAAGCGCGGGCGAAAATGCGCTTGCAAACTATGATGTGG
CAAAAGCTGAGCGTCGAGCAAGGGGTCGTCCTCTATGGATTGAGTAATGTCAAGAGAACCATCCTCCATT
CGACCTCCAGCAGCCATGGTGAATTCTTTGCCAAAATGATGAGACAGCACAATAACCAGCACGTTGCCCA
GGAGCTGTAGGAAAAAGAAGAAGGCATGAACATGGTTAGCAGAGGCTCTAGAGCCGCCGGTCACACGCCA
GAAGCCGAACCCCGCCCTGCCCCGTCCCCCCCGAAGGCAGCCGTCCCCCCGCGGACAGCCCCGAGGCTGG
AGAGGGAGAAGGGGACGGCGGCGCGGCGACGCACGAAGGCCCTCCCCGCCCATTTCCTTCCTGCCGGCGC
CGCACCGCTTCGCCCCGCGCCCGCTAGAGGGGGTGCGGCGGCGCCTCCCAGATTTCGGCTCCGCACAGAT
TTGGGACAAAGGAAGTCCCTGCGCCCTCTCGCACGATTACCATAAAAGGCAATGGCTGCGGCTCGCCGCG
CCTCGACAGCCGCCGGCGCTCCGGGGGCCGCCGCGCCCCTCCCCCGAGCCCTCCCCGGCCCGAGGCGGCC
CCGCCCCGCCCGGCACCCCCACCTGCCGCCACCCCCCGCCCGGCACGGCGAGCCCCGCGCCACGCCCCGT
ACGGAGCCCCGCACCCGAAGCCGGGCCGTGCTCAGCAACTCGGGGAGGGGGGTGCAGGGGGGGTTGCAGC
CCGACCGACGCGCCCACACCCCCTGCTCACCCCCCCACGCACACACCCCGCACGCAGCCTTTGTTCCCCT
CGCAGCCCCCCCCGCACCGCGGGGCACCGCCCCCGGCCGCGCTCCCCTCGCGCACACTGCGGAGCGCACA
AAGCCCCGCGCCGCGCCCGCAGCGCTCACAGCCGCCGGGCAGCGCGGAGCCGCACGCGGCGCTCCCCACG
CACACACACACGCACGCACCCCCCGAGCCGCTCCCCCCGCACAAAGGGCCCTCCCGGAGCCCCTCAAGGC
TTTCACGCAGCCACAGAAAAGAAACAAGCCGTCATTAAACCAAGCGCTAATTACAGCCCGGAGGAGAAGG
GCCGTCCCGCCCGCTCACCTGTGGGAGTAACGCGGTCAGTCAGAGCCGGGGCGGGCGGCGCGAGGCGGCG
GCGGAGCGGGGCACGGGGCGAAGGCAGCGCGCAGCGACTCCCGCCCGCCGCGCGCTTCGCTTTTTATAGG
GCCGCCGCCGCCGCCGCCTCGCCATAAAAGGAAACTTTCGGAGCGCGCCGCTCTGATTGGCTGCCGCCGC
ACCTCTCCGCCTCGCCCCGCCCCGCCCCTCGCCCCGCCCCGCCCCGCCTGGCGCGCGCCCCCCCCCCCCC
CCCGCCCCCATCGCTGCACAAAATAATTAAAAAATAAATAAATACAAAATTGGGGGTGGGGAGGGGGGGG
GAGATGGGGAGAGTGAAGCAGAACGTGGGGCTCACCTCGACCATGGTAATAGCGATGACTAATACGTAGA
TGTACTGCCAAGTAGGAAAGTCCCATAAGGTCATGTACTGGGCATAATGCCAGGCGGGCCATTTACCGTC
ATTGACGTCAATAGGGGGCGTACTTGGCATATGATACACTTGATGTACTGCCAAGTGGGCAGTTTACCGT
AAATACTCCACCCATTGACGTCAATGGAAAGTCCCTATTGGCGTTACTATGGGAACATACGTCATTATTG
ACGTCAATGGGCGGGGGTCGTTGGGCGGTCAGCCAGGCGGGCCATTTACCGTAAGTTATGTAACGCGGAA
CTCCATATATGGGCTATGAACTAATGACCCCGTAATTGATTACTATTAATAACTAGTCAATAATCAATGT
CGACCCAGGTGGCACTTTTCGGGGAAATGTGCGCGGAACCCCTATTTGTTTATTTTTCTAAATACATTCA
AATATGTATCCGCTCATGAGACAATAACCCTGATAAATGCTTCAATAATATTGAAAAAGGAAGAGTATGA
GTATTCAACATTTCCGTGTCGCCCTTATTCCCTTTTTTGCGGCATTTTGCCTTCCTGTTTTTGCTCACCC
AGAAACGCTGGTGAAAGTAAAAGATGCTGAAGATCAGTTGGGTGCACGAGTGGGTTACATCGAACTGGAT
CTCAACAGCGGTAAGATCCTTGAGAGTTTTCGCCCCGAAGAACGTTTTCCAATGATGAGCACTTTTAAAG
TTCTGCTATGTGGCGCGGTATTATCCCGTATTGACGCCGGGCAAGAGCAACTCGGTCGCCGCATACACTA
TTCTCAGAATGACTTGGTTGAGTACTCACCAGTCACAGAAAAGCATCTTACGGATGGCATGACAGTAAGA
GAATTATGCAGTGCTGCCATAACCATGAGTGATAACACTGCGGCCAACTTACTTCTGACAACGATCGGAG
GACCGAAGGAGCTAACCGCTTTTTTGCACAACATGGGGGATCATGTAACTCGCCTTGATCGTTGGGAACC
GGAGCTGAATGAAGCCATACCAAACGACGAGCGTGACACCACGATGCCTGTAGCAATGGCAACAACGTTG
CGCAAACTATTAACTGGCGAACTACTTACTCTAGCTTCCCGGCAACAATTAATAGACTGGATGGAGGCGG
ATAAAGTTGCAGGACCACTTCTGCGCTCGGCCCTTCCGGCTGGCTGGTTTATTGCTGATAAATCTGGAGC
CGGTGAGCGTGGGTCTCGCGGTATCATTGCAGCACTGGGGCCAGATGGTAAGCCCTCCCGTATCGTAGTT
ATCTACACGACGGGGAGTCAGGCAACTATGGATGAACGAAATAGACAGATCGCTGAGATAGGTGCCTCAC
TGATTAAGCATTGGTAACTGTCAGACCAAGTTTACTCATATATACTTTAGATTGATTTAAAACTTCATTT
TTAATTTAAAAGGATCTAGGTGAAGATCCTTTTTGATAATCTCATGACCAAAATCCCTTAACGTGAGTTT
TCGTTCCACTGAGCGTCAGACCCCGTAGAAAAGATCAAAGGATCTTC
