Features (pLannotate 1.2.2; 22 found; start..end, strand, type, name):
      1..589     +  rep_origin     ori: high-copy-number ColE1/pMB1/pBR322/pUC origin of replication
    772..826     +  CDS            lacI (fragment): lac repressor; lacI; The lac repressor binds to the lac operator to inhibit transcription in E. coli. This inhibition can be relieved by adding lactose or isopropyl-β-D-thiogalactopyranoside (IPTG).
    828..962     -  polyA_signal   SV40 poly(A) signal: SV40 polyadenylation signal
    982..1117    -  rep_origin     SV40 ori: SV40 origin of replication
   1141..1163    -  promoter       SV40 promoter (fragment): SV40 enhancer and early promoter
   1170..1209    +  CDS            lacI (fragment): lac repressor; lacI; The lac repressor binds to the lac operator to inhibit transcription in E. coli. This inhibition can be relieved by adding lactose or isopropyl-β-D-thiogalactopyranoside (IPTG).
   1222..1243    +  protein_bind   CAP binding site: CAP binding activates transcription in the presence of cAMP. E. coli catabolite activator protein
   1258..1288    +  promoter       lac promoter: promoter for the E. coli lac operon
   1296..1312    +  protein_bind   lac operator: The lac repressor binds to the lac operator to inhibit transcription in E. coli. This inhibition can be relieved by adding lactose or isopropyl-β-D-thiogalactopyranoside (IPTG). lac repressor encoded by lacI
   1697..1752    -  polyA_signal   β-globin poly(A) signal: rabbit β-globin polyadenylation signal (Gil and Proudfoot, 1987)
   1823..1900    -  CDS            HBB (fragment): HBB_PONPY - Experimental evidence at transcript level: Swiss-Prot protein existence level 2. Involved in oxygen transport from the lung to the various peripheral tissues. From Pongo pygmaeus (Bornean orangutan).
   2039..2191    -  CDS            TMEM192 (fragment): TM192_HUMAN - Experimental evidence at protein level: Swiss-Prot protein existence level 1. From Homo sapiens (Human).
   2201..2908    -  CDS            mCherry: mCherry is a basic (constitutively fluorescent) red fluorescent protein published in 2004, derived from Discosoma sp.. It is reported to be a very rapidly-maturing monomer with low acid sensitivity.
   2936..3151    -  CDS            tmem192 (fragment): TM192_XENLA - Experimental evidence at transcript level: Swiss-Prot protein existence level 2. From Xenopus laevis (African clawed frog).
   3182..3895    -  CDS            superecliptic pHluorin: pH-sensitive mutant of green fluorescent protein (Ng et al., 2002) excited strongly by blue light at neutral pH but minimally fluorescent at acidic pH
   3953..4123    -  CDS            tmem192 (fragment): TM192_XENLA - Experimental evidence at transcript level: Swiss-Prot protein existence level 2. From Xenopus laevis (African clawed frog).
   4148..4207    -  CDS            HBB (fragment): HBB_LEPEU - Experimental evidence at protein level: Swiss-Prot protein existence level 1. Involved in oxygen transport from the lung to the various peripheral tissues. From Lepus europaeus (European hare).
   4205..5221    -  intron         chimeric intron: chimera between introns from chicken β-actin and rabbit β-globin
   5380..5501    -  promoter       chicken β-actin promoter (fragment): contains a 21-bp deletion relative to the standard chicken β-actin promoter
   5503..5882    -  enhancer       CMV enhancer: human cytomegalovirus immediate early enhancer
   5913..6017    +  promoter       AmpR promoter: bla
   6018..6878    +  CDS            AmpR: β-lactamase; bla; confers resistance to ampicillin, carbenicillin, and related antibiotics
>Addgene plasmid #225135 | RpH-ILV-3xALFA Sequencing Result | analyzer sequence | sequence record 444923
TTGAGATCCTTTTTTTCTGCGCGTAATCTGCTGCTTGCAAACAAAAAAACCACCGCTACCAGCGGTGGTT
TGTTTGCCGGATCAAGAGCTACCAACTCTTTTTCCGAAGGTAACTGGCTTCAGCAGAGCGCAGATACCAA
ATACTGTTCTTCTAGTGTAGCCGTAGTTAGGCCACCACTTCAAGAACTCTGTAGCACCGCCTACATACCT
CGCTCTGCTAATCCTGTTACCAGTGGCTGCTGCCAGTGGCGATAAGTCGTGTCTTACCGGGTTGGACTCA
AGACGATAGTTACCGGATAAGGCGCAGCGGTCGGGCTGAACGGGGGGTTCGTGCACACAGCCCAGCTTGG
AGCGAACGACCTACACCGAACTGAGATACCTACAGCGTGAGCTATGAGAAAGCGCCACGCTTCCCGAAGG
GAGAAAGGCGGACAGGTATCCGGTAAGCGGCAGGGTCGGAACAGGAGAGCGCACGAGGGAGCTTCCAGGG
GGAAACGCCTGGTATCTTTATAGTCCTGTCGGGTTTCGCCACCTCTGACTTGAGCGTCGATTTTTGTGAT
GCTCGTCAGGGGGGCGGAGCCTATGGAAAAACGCCAGCAACGCGGCCTTTTTACGGTTCCTGGCCTTTTG
CTGGCCTTTTGCTCACATGTTCTTTCCTGCGTTATCCCCTGATTCTGTGGATAACCGTATTACCGCCTTT
GAGTGAGCTGATACCGCTCGCCGCAGCCGAACGACCGAGCGCAGCGAGTCAGTGAGCGAGGAAGCGGAAG
AGCGCCCAATACGCAAACCGCCTCTCCCCGCGCGTTGGCCGATTCATTAATGCAGCGGATCCAGACATGA
TAAGATACATTGATGAGTTTGGACAAACCACAACTAGAATGCAGTGAAAAAAATGCTTTATTTGTGAAAT
TTGTGATGCTATTGCTTTATTTGTAACCATTATAAGCTGCAATAAACAAGTTAGCTTTTTGCAAAAGCCT
AGGCCTCCAAAAAAGCCTCCTCACTACTTCTGGAATAGCTCAGAGGCCGAGGCGGCCTCGGCCTCTGCAT
AAATAAAAAAAATTAGTCAGCCATGGGGCGGAGAATGGGCGGAACTGGGCGGAGTTAGGGGCGGGATGGG
CGGAGTTAGGGGCGGGACTATGGTTGCTGACTAATTGAGATGCGGATCCGCTGGCACGACAGGTTTCCCG
ACTGGAAAGCGGGCAGTGAGCGCAACGCAATTAATGTGAGTTAGCTCACTCATTAGGCACCCCAGGCTTT
ACACTTTATGCTTCCGGCTCGTATGTTGTGTGGAATTGTGAGCGGATAACAATTTCACACAGGAAACAGC
TATGACCATGATTACGCCAAGCTTGGGCTGCAGGTCGAGGGATCTCCATAAGAGAAGAGGGACAGCTATG
ACTGGGAGTAGTCAGGAGAGGAGGAAAAATCTGGCTAGTAAAACATGTAAGGAAAATTTTAGGGATGTTA
AAGAAAAAAATAACACAAAACAAAATATAAAAAAAATCTAACCTCAAGTCAAGGCTTTTCTATGGAATAA
GGAATGGACAGCAGGGGGCTGTTTCATATACTGATGACCTCTTTATAGCCAACCTTTGTTCATGGCAGCC
AGCATATGGGCATATGTTGCCAAACTCTAAACCAAATACTCATTCTGATGTTTTAAATGATTTGCCCTCC
CATATGTCCTTCCGAGTGAGAGACACAAAAAATTCCAACACACTATTGCAATGAAAATAAATTTCCTTTA
TTAGCCAGAAGTCAGATGCTCAAGGGGCTTCATGATGTCCCCATAATTTTTGGCAGAGGGAAAAAGATCT
CAGTGGTATTTGTGAGCCAGGGCATTGGCCACACCAGCCACCACCTTCTGATAGGCAGCCTGCACCTGAG
GAGTGAATTCTTAGATATCTTCCGTGAGGCGTCGGCGAAGTTCTTCTTCAAGCCGAGAACCCCCTCCGAT
ATCCTCAGTCAACCTTCTCCTGAGCTCCTCTTCCAGTCGGGATCCACCACCGATATCCTCCGTAAGCCGT
CGCCTCAACTCTTCTTCGAGTCTTGAACCTCCCCCGATATCAGGCCCTTGAAACAGAACCTCCAATCTCC
TTATTTTGACCGTATATATCAACAGACAAATCAGTGAGCATATAAGTTCCAGAGCAAGTATTGCCAGAAT
GAGGTCCAGATACAGCCGTCCGCTAGCTCCCTTGTACAGCTCGTCCATGCCGCCGGTGGAGTGGCGGCCC
TCGGCGCGTTCGTACTGTTCCACGATGGTGTAGTCCTCGTTGTGGGAGGTGATGTCCAACTTGATGTTGA
CGTTGTAGGCGCCGGGCAGCTGCACGGGCTTCTTGGCCTTGTAGGTGGTCTTGACCTCAGCGTCGTAGTG
GCCGCCGTCCTTCAGCTTCAGCCTCTGCTTGATCTCGCCCTTCAGGGCGCCGTCCTCGGGGTACATCCGC
TCGGAGGAGGCCTCCCAGCCCATGGTCTTCTTCTGCATTACGGGGCCGTCGGAGGGGAAGTTGGTGCCGC
GCAGCTTCACCTTGTAGATGAACTCGCCGTCCTGCAGGGAGGAGTCCTGGGTCACGGTCACCACGCCGCC
GTCCTCGAAGTTCATCACGCGCTCCCACTTGAAGCCCTCGGGGAAGGACAGCTTCAAGTAGTCGGGGATG
TCGGCGGGGTGCTTCACGTAGGCCTTGGAGCCGTACATGAACTGAGGGGACAGGATGTCCCAGGCGAAGG
GCAGGGGGCCACCCTTGGTCACCTTCAGCTTGGCGGTCTGGGTGCCCTCGTAGGGGCGGCCCTCGCCCTC
GCCCTCGATCTCGAACTCGTGGCCGTTCACGGAGCCCTCCATGTGCACCTTGAAGCGCATGAACTCCTTG
ATGATGGCCATGTTATCCTCCTCGCCCTTGCTCACCATACCGCTAGCACCGCCTGGTTCCGGGAAAGAAT
GTTGCATACACAAGATCAACAAGAGTACAGTATTTCCAGAGGACTGAATCATCAACGCAAGTCTCTTCAG
ATGCCGCGTGGATCGATATATAAGATTGTATCCGCGATTTCTGATTTTTGAATGATGGTATTGTATATAG
CACTCCAGGAGGAGATGCAGTATCCAGAGTATAACTTTACCCAGAATGATCACTGTTTGCACTTTGAGAG
GATTGGTGTAGTTCCCAGGACATTTCCCGGGTTTGTATAGTTCATCCATGCCATGTGTAATCCCAGCAGC
TGTTACAAACTCAAGAAGGACCATGTGGTCTCTCTTTTCGTTGGGATCTTTCGAAAGAGTAGAAGTTGTA
AACAGGTAATGGTTGTCTGGTAAAAGGACGGGCCCATCGCCAATTGGAGTATTTTGTTGATAATGGTCTG
CTAGTTGAACGCCTCCATCTTCAATGTTGTGTCTAATTTTGAAGTTAGCTTTGATTCCATTCTTTTGTTT
GTCTGCCATGATGTACACCTGGTGATCGTTATAGTTGTATTCCAATTTGTGTCCAAGAATGTTTCCATCT
TCTTTAAAATCAATACCTTTTAACTCGATTCTATTAACAAGGGTATCACCTTCAAACTTGACTTCAGCAC
GTGTCTTGTAGTTCCCGTCATCTTTGAAAAATATAGTTCTTTCCTGTACATAACCTTCGGGCATGGCACT
CTTGAAAAAGTCATGCCGTTTCATATGATCTGGGTATCTTGAAAAGCATTGAACGCCATAAGTTAAAGTA
GTGACAAGTGTTGGCCAAGGAACAGGTAGTTTTCCAGTAGTGCAAATAAATTTAAGGGTAAGTTTTCCGT
ATGTTGCATCACCTTCACCCTCTCCACTGACAGAAAATTTGTGCCCATTAACATCACCATCTAATTCAAC
AAGAATTGGGACAACTCCAGTGAAAAGTTCTTCTCCTTTACTCATCCCGGGCCCACCGTCCTCGTTGGGG
TTAGGGTAACTGCAAAGAACACCAGTAAGAAAGGCAAGAACTACAAAAACGAGATGTATAAACCACAGGA
GGTTCACTATGATAACTGTTGGCAGAGGATGAAAGCGCGGGCGAAAATGCGCTTGCAAACTATGATGTGG
CAAAAGCTGAGCGTCGAGCAAGGGGTCGTCCTCTATGGATTGAGTAATGTCAAGAGAACCATCCTCCATT
CGACCTCCAGCAGCCATGGTGAATTCTTTGCCAAAATGATGAGACAGCACAATAACCAGCACGTTGCCCA
GGAGCTGTAGGAAAAAGAAGAAGGCATGAACATGGTTAGCAGAGGCTCTAGAGCCGCCGGTCACACGCCA
GAAGCCGAACCCCGCCCTGCCCCGTCCCCCCCGAAGGCAGCCGTCCCCCCGCGGACAGCCCCGAGGCTGG
AGAGGGAGAAGGGGACGGCGGCGCGGCGACGCACGAAGGCCCTCCCCGCCCATTTCCTTCCTGCCGGCGC
CGCACCGCTTCGCCCCGCGCCCGCTAGAGGGGGTGCGGCGGCGCCTCCCAGATTTCGGCTCCGCACAGAT
TTGGGACAAAGGAAGTCCCTGCGCCCTCTCGCACGATTACCATAAAAGGCAATGGCTGCGGCTCGCCGCG
CCTCGACAGCCGCCGGCGCTCCGGGGGCCGCCGCGCCCCYCCCCCGAGCCCYCCCCGGCCCGRGGCGGCC
CCGCCCCGCCCGGCACCCCCACCTGCCGCCACCCCCCGCCCGGCACGGCGAGCCCCGCGCCACGCCCCGT
ACGGAGCCCCGCACCCGAAGCCGGGCCGTGCTCAGCAACTCGGGGAGGGGGGTGCAGGGGGGGTTGCAGC
CCGACCGACGCGCCCACACCCCCTGCTCACCCCCCCACGCACACACCCCGCACGCAGCCTTTGTTCCCCT
CGCAGCCCCCCCCGCACCGCGGGGCACCGCCCCCGGCCGCGCTCCCCTCGCGCACACTGCGGAGCGCACA
AAGCCCCGCGCCGCGCCCGCAGCGCTCACAGCCGCCGGGCAGCGCGGAGCCGCACGCGGCGCTCCCCACG
CACACACACACGCACGCACCCCCCGAGCCGCTCCCCCCGCACAAAGGGCCCTCCCGGAGCCCCTCAAGGC
TTTCACGCAGCCACAGAAAAGAAACAAGCCGTCATTAAACCAAGCGCTAATTACAGCCCGGAGGAGAAGG
GCCGTCCCGCCCGCTCACCTGTGGGAGTAACGCGGTCAGTCAGAGCCGGGGCGGGCGGCGCGAGGCGGCG
GCGGAGCGGGGCACGGGGCGAAGGCAGCGCGCAGCGACTCCCGCCCGCCGCGCGCTTCGCTTTTTATAGG
GCCGCCGCCGCCGCCGCCTCGCCATAAAAGGAAACTTTCGGAGCGCGCCGCTCTGATTGGCTGCCGCCGC
MCCTCTCCSCCYCSCCCCSCCCCCCCCCCCCCCCCCCCCCCCCCCCCCCSGCGCGCGCCCCCCCCCCCCC
CCCCCGCCCCCATCGCTGCACAAAATAATTAAAAAATAAATAAATACAAAATTGGGGGTGGGGAGGGGGG
GGAGATGGGGAGAGTGAAGCAGAACGTGGGGCTCACCTCGACCATGGTAATAGCGATGACTAATACGTAG
ATGTACTGCCAAGTAGGAAAGTCCCATAAGGTCATGTACTGGGCATAATGCCAGGCGGGCCATTTACCGT
CATTGACGTCAATAGGGGGCGTACTTGGCATATGATACACTTGATGTACTGCCAAGTGGGCAGTTTACCG
TAAATACTCCACCCATTGACGTCAATGGAAAGTCCCTATTGGCGTTACTATGGGAACATACGTCATTATT
GACGTCAATGGGCGGGGGTCGTTGGGCGGTCAGCCAGGCGGGCCATTTACCGTAAGTTATGTAACGCGGA
ACTCCATATATGGGCTATGAACTAATGACCCCGTAATTGATTACTATTAATAACTAGTCAATAATCAATG
TCGACCCAGGTGGCACTTTTCGGGGAAATGTGCGCGGAACCCCTATTTGTTTATTTTTCTAAATACATTC
AAATATGTATCCGCTCATGAGACAATAACCCTGATAAATGCTTCAATAATATTGAAAAAGGAAGAGTATG
AGTATTCAACATTTCCGTGTCGCCCTTATTCCCTTTTTTGCGGCATTTTGCCTTCCTGTTTTTGCTCACC
CAGAAACGCTGGTGAAAGTAAAAGATGCTGAAGATCAGTTGGGTGCACGAGTGGGTTACATCGAACTGGA
TCTCAACAGCGGTAAGATCCTTGAGAGTTTTCGCCCCGAAGAACGTTTTCCAATGATGAGCACTTTTAAA
GTTCTGCTATGTGGCGCGGTATTATCCCGTATTGACGCCGGGCAAGAGCAACTCGGTCGCCGCATACACT
ATTCTCAGAATGACTTGGTTGAGTACTCACCAGTCACAGAAAAGCATCTTACGGATGGCATGACAGTAAG
AGAATTATGCAGTGCTGCCATAACCATGAGTGATAACACTGCGGCCAACTTACTTCTGACAACGATCGGA
GGACCGAAGGAGCTAACCGCTTTTTTGCACAACATGGGGGATCATGTAACTCGCCTTGATCGTTGGGAAC
CGGAGCTGAATGAAGCCATACCAAACGACGAGCGTGACACCACGATGCCTGTAGCAATGGCAACAACGTT
GCGCAAACTATTAACTGGCGAACTACTTACTCTAGCTTCCCGGCAACAATTAATAGACTGGATGGAGGCG
GATAAAGTTGCAGGACCACTTCTGCGCTCGGCCCTTCCGGCTGGCTGGTTTATTGCTGATAAATCTGGAG
CCGGTGAGCGTGGGTCTCGCGGTATCATTGCAGCACTGGGGCCAGATGGTAAGCCCTCCCGTATCGTAGT
TATCTACACGACGGGGAGTCAGGCAACTATGGATGAACGAAATAGACAGATCGCTGAGATAGGTGCCTCA
CTGATTAAGCATTGGTAACTGTCAGACCAAGTTTACTCATATATACTTTAGATTGATTTAAAACTTCATT
TTTAATTTAAAAGGATCTAGGTGAAGATCCTTTTTGATAATCTCATGACCAAAATCCCTTAACGTGAGTT
TTCGTTCCACTGAGCGTCAGACCCCGTAGAAAAGATCAAAGGATCTTC
